>Addgene plasmid #241201 | T2A-BFP-P2A-NTRv2-pA-ORF-3 | addgene full sequence | sequence record 482204 | Addgene NGS Result
ATTTGTCCTACTCAGGAGAGCGTTCACCGACAAACAACAGATAAAACGAAAGGCCCAGTCTTCCGACTGA
GCCTTTCGTTTTATTTGATGCCTGGCAGTTCCCTACTCTCGCGTTAACGCTAGCATGGATGTTTTCCCAG
TCACGACGTTGTAAAACGACGGCCAGTCTTAAGCTCGGGCCCGGTCTCTTCGCCCGAGGGCAGAGGCAGT
CTGCTGACATGCGGTGACGTGGAAGAGAATCCCGGCCCTAGCGAGCTGATTAAGGAGAACATGCACATGA
AGCTGTACATGGAGGGCACCGTGGACAACCATCACTTCAAGTGCACATCCGAGGGCGAAGGCAAGCCCTA
CGAGGGCACCCAGACCATGAGAATCAAGGTGGTCGAGGGCGGCCCTCTCCCCTTCGCCTTCGACATCCTG
GCTACTAGCTTCCTCTACGGCAGCAAGACCTTCATCAACCACACCCAGGGCATCCCCGACTTCTTCAAGC
AGTCCTTCCCTGAGGGCTTCACATGGGAGAGAGTCACCACATACGAAGACGGGGGCGTGCTGACCGCTAC
CCAGGACACCAGCCTCCAGGACGGCTGCCTCATCTACAACGTCAAGATCAGAGGGGTGAACTTCACATCC
AACGGCCCTGTGATGCAGAAGAAAACACTCGGCTGGGAGGCCTTCACCGAGACGCTGTACCCCGCTGACG
GCGGCCTGGAAGGCAGAAACGACATGGCCCTGAAGCTCGTGGGCGGGAGCCATCTGATCGCAAACATCAA
GACCACATATAGATCCAAGAAACCCGCTAAGAACCTCAAGATGCCTGGCGTCTACTATGTGGACTACAGA
CTGGAAAGAATCAAGGAGGCCAACAACGAGACGTACGTCGAGCAGCACGAGGTGGCAGTGGCCAGATACT
GCGACCTCCCTAGCAAACTGGGGCACAAGCTTAATGGAAGCGGAGCTACTAACTTCAGCCTGCTGAAGCA
GGCTGGAGACGTGGAGGAGAACCCCGGGCCTATGACTATTGTTCAAGCTGCCCAATCCCGCTACTCCACC
AAAGCCTTTGATGCTTCGCGCAAATTGCCTGAAGAGAAAGTCGCGGCAGTGAAAGAGTTAATCCGCATGA
GTGCGTCCAGTGTCAACTCGCAACCTTGGCATTTTATTGTCGCGAGCAGTGAAGAGGGAAAAGCGCGCAT
CGCCAAAGCAACACAAGGTGGTTTTGCTGCTAATGAGCGCAAGATTTTGGATGCTTCTCACGTTGTGGTG
TTCTGCGCCAAAACGGCGATTGATGAAGCGTACCTACTCGACCTTTTGGAAAGCGAAGACAAAGATGGCC
GCTACGCCGATGTCGAAGCAAAAAATGGCATGCACGCTGGTCGTTCATTTTTCGTCAACATGCACCGCTT
TGACTTGAAAGACGCGCATCACTGGATGGAAAAGCAAGTTTACCTCAATGTGGGGACGCTGCTATTGGGT
GCTTCTGCGATGGAGATCGACGCGGTGCCAATTGAAGGCTTCGATGCCAAGGTGCTTGATGAGGAGTTTG
GTCTGCGTGAGAAGGGCTTTACCAGCGTGGTGATTGTGCCGCTGGGTTACCATAGCGAAGACGATTTTAA
TGCTAAGCTGCCAAAATCACGTTGGTCAGCAGAGACTGTTTTTACCGAAATCTAACTCGAGTCTAGAACT
ATAGTGAGTCGTATTACGTAGATCCAGACATGATAAGATACATTGATGAGTTTGGACAAACCACAACTAG
AATGCAGTGAAAAAAATGCTTTATTTGTGAAATTTGTGATGCTATTGCTTTATTTGTAACCATTATAAGC
TGCAATAAACAAGTTAACAACAACAATTGCATTCATTTTATGTTTCAGGTTCAGGGGGAGGTGTGGGAGG
TTTTTTAATTCCTCAAGAGACCTCTAGACCAGCCAGGACAGAAATGCCTCGACTTCGCTGCTACCCAAGG
TTGCCGGGTGACGCACACCGTGGAAACGGATGAAGGCACGAACCCAGTGGACATAAGCCTGTTCGGTTCG
TAAGCTGTAATGCAAGTAGCGTATGCGCTCACGCAACTGGTCCAGAACCTTGACCGAACGCAGCGGTGGT
AACGGCGCAGTGGCGGTTTTCATGGCTTGTTATGACTGTTTTTTTGGGGTACAGTCTATGCCTCGGGCAT
CCAAGCAGCAAGCGCGTTACGCCGTGGGTCGATGTTTGATGTTATGGAGCAGCAACGATGTTACGCAGCA
GGGCAGTCGCCCTAAAACAAAGTTAAACATTATGAGGGAAGCGGTGATCGCCGAAGTATCGACTCAACTA
TCAGAGGTAGTTGGCGTCATCGAGCGCCATCTCGAACCGACGTTGCTGGCCGTACATTTGTACGGCTCCG
CAGTGGATGGCGGCCTGAAGCCACACAGTGATATTGATTTGCTGGTTACGGTGACCGTAAGGCTTGATGA
AACAACGCGGCGAGCTTTGATCAACGACCTTTTGGAAACTTCGGCTTCCCCTGGAGAGAGCGAGATTCTC
CGCGCTGTAGAAGTCACCATTGTTGTGCACGACGACATCATTCCGTGGCGTTATCCAGCTAAGCGCGAAC
TGCAATTTGGAGAATGGCAGCGCAATGACATTCTTGCAGGTATCTTCGAGCCAGCCACGATCGACATTGA
TCTGGCTATCTTGCTGACAAAAGCAAGAGAACATAGCGTTGCCTTGGTAGGTCCAGCGGCGGAGGAACTC
TTTGATCCGGTTCCTGAACAGGATCTATTTGAGGCGCTAAATGAAACCTTAACGCTATGGAACTCGCCGC
CCGACTGGGCTGGCGATGAGCGAAATGTAGTGCTTACGTTGTCCCGCATTTGGTACAGCGCAGTAACCGG
CAAAATCGCGCCGAAGGATGTCGCTGCCGACTGGGCAATGGAGCGCCTGCCGGCCCAGTATCAGCCCGTC
ATACTTGAAGCTAGACAGGCTTATCTTGGACAAGAAGAAGATCGCTTGGCCTCGCGCGCAGATCAGTTGG
AAGAATTTGTCCACTACGTGAAAGGCGAGATCACCAAGGTAGTCGGCAAATAACCCTCGAGCCACCCATG
ACCAAAATCCCTTAACGTGAGTTACGCGTCGTTCCACTGAGCGTCAGACCCCGTAGAAAAGATCAAAGGA
TCTTCTTGAGATCCTTTTTTTCTGCGCGTAATCTGCTGCTTGCAAACAAAAAAACCACCGCTACCAGCGG
TGGTTTGTTTGCCGGATCAAGAGCTACCAACTCTTTTTCCGAAGGTAACTGGCTTCAGCAGAGCGCAGAT
ACCAAATACTGTTCTTCTAGTGTAGCCGTAGTTAGGCCACCACTTCAAGAACTCTGTAGCACCGCCTACA
TACCTCGCTCTGCTAATCCTGTTACCAGTGGCTGCTGCCAGTGGCGATAAGTCGTGTCTTACCGGGTTGG
ACTCAAGACGATAGTTACCGGATAAGGCGCAGCGGTCGGGCTGAACGGGGGGTTCGTGCACACAGCCCAG
CTTGGAGCGAACGACCTACACCGAACTGAGATACCTACAGCGTGAGCTATGAGAAAGCGCCACGCTTCCC
GAAGGGAGAAAGGCGGACAGGTATCCGGTAAGCGGCAGGGTCGGAACAGGAGAGCGCACGAGGGAGCTTC
CAGGGGGAAACGCCTGGTATCTTTATAGTCCTGTCGGGTTTCGCCACCTCTGACTTGAGCGTCGATTTTT
GTGATGCTCGTCAGGGGGGCGGAGCCTATGGAAAAACGCCAGCAACGCGGCCTTTTTACGGTTCCTGGCC
TTTTGCTGGCCTTTTGCTCACATGTTCTTTCCTGCGTTATCCCCTGATTCTGTGGATAACCGTATTACCG
CCTTTGAGTGAGCTGATACCGCTCGCCGCAGCCGAACGACCGAGCGCAGCGAGTCAGTGAGCGAGGAAGC
GGAAGAGCGCCCAATACGCAAACCGCCTCTCCCCGCGCGTTGGCCGATTCATTAATGCAGCTGGCACGAC
AGGTTTCCCGACTGGAAAGCGGGCAGTGAGCGCAACGCAATTAATACGCGTACCGCTAGCCAGGAAGAGT
TTGTAGAAACGCAAAAAGGCCATCCGTCAGGATGGCCTTCTGCTTAGTTTGATGCCTGGCAGTTTATGGC
GGGCGTCCTGCCCGCCACCCTCCGGGCCGTTGCTTCACAACGTTCAAATCCGCTCCCGGCGG
Features (pLannotate 1.2.2; 12 found; start..end, strand, type, name):
     41..84      +  terminator     rrnB T1 terminator: Escherichia coli rrnB; transcription terminator T1 from the E. coli rrnB gene
    131..167     -  CDS            lacZα (fragment): LacZα fragment of β-galactosidase; lacZ fragment
    250..945     +  CDS            TagBFP: TagBFP is a basic (constitutively fluorescent) blue fluorescent protein published in 2008, derived from Entacmaea quadricolor. It is reported to be a very rapidly-maturing monomer with very low acid sensitivity.
   1012..1662    +  CDS            nfsB: NFSB_SALTY - Also known as nfnB From Salmonella typhimurium (strain LT2 / SGSC1412 / ATCC 700720).
   1679..1696    -  promoter       T7 promoter (fragment): promoter for bacteriophage T7 RNA polymerase
   1701..1835    -  polyA_signal   SV40 poly(A) signal: SV40 polyadenylation signal
   2010..2033    +  promoter       Pc promoter (fragment): intI1 (promoter lies within the coding sequence); class 1 integron promoter
   2209..2265    +  CDS            GmR (fragment): gentamycin acetyltransferase; aacC1; confers resistance to gentamycin
   2272..3063    +  CDS            SmR: aminoglycoside adenylyltransferase (Murphy, 1985); aadA; confers resistance to spectinomycin and streptomycin
   3156..3744    +  rep_origin     ori: high-copy-number ColE1/pMB1/pBR322/pUC origin of replication
   3927..4019    +  CDS            lacI (fragment): lac repressor; lacI; The lac repressor binds to the lac operator to inhibit transcription in E. coli. This inhibition can be relieved by adding lactose or isopropyl-β-D-thiogalactopyranoside (IPTG).
   4074..4101    -  terminator     rrnB T2 terminator: transcription terminator T2 from the E. coli rrnB gene
