[The description below was written by a language model from this plasmid's Addgene catalogue record and pLannotate feature annotations shown in this document.]
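Description:
T2A-BFP-P2A-NTRv2-pA-ORF-3 is a 4.2 kb middle entry vector for the mini-Golden subcloning platform, a modular assembly system associated with work on knock-in genome editing in zebrafish. It is built on the pU6a:sgRNA#53 backbone and is propagated in E. coli through a high-copy ColE1/pUC-type origin. Selection is with spectinomycin via an aadA (SmR) aminoglycoside adenylyltransferase gene. Short fragments of a class 1 integron Pc promoter and a gentamicin acetyltransferase gene lie just upstream of aadA and appear to be remnants of the resistance cassette's origin. The rrnB T1 and T2 terminators flank the cargo region, and small lacZα and lacI fragments remain as backbone leftovers.

The payload is a promoterless, synthetic polycistronic cassette. According to its name, it begins with a T2A self-cleaving peptide, followed by TagBFP, a fast-maturing monomeric blue fluorescent protein. A P2A peptide and the NTR-v2 nitroreductase come next; the annotation software matched the latter to an nfsB-type coding sequence. An SV40 polyadenylation signal closes the cassette. The 2A elements themselves were not annotated in the feature table, although gaps before TagBFP and between the two coding sequences are consistent with them.

Because no promoter is present, the cassette is presumably meant to be fused in frame to an upstream coding sequence. The leading T2A would then release BFP and nitroreductase as separate proteins under the control of that locus. The "ORF-3" suffix and the recorded TCGC linker probably denote one of several reading-frame variants, but the record does not explain this explicitly. Nitroreductases convert prodrugs into cytotoxic products, so such a cassette would typically allow both blue fluorescent labelling and inducible ablation of the expressing cells. The restriction sites used for assembly are not recorded.
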