Addgene plasmid #241201: T2A-BFP-P2A-NTRv2-pA-ORF-3
Purpose: Middle entry vector for mini-Golden subcloning platform; BFP; NTR-v2
Depositing lab: Junsu Kang. Depositing organization: University of Wisconsin, Madison. Publication: Advancing knock-in approaches for robust genome editing in zebrafish. Rodriguez-Parks A, Beezley EG, Manna S, Silaban I, Almutawa SI, Cao S, Ahmed H, Guyer M, Baker S, Richards MP, Kang J. Biol Open. 2026 Feb 2:bio.062472. doi: 10.1242/bio.062472. PubMed 41630603.
Backbone
  Vector backbone: pU6a:sgRNA#53
  Vector type: Mini-Golden
Growth in bacteria
  Bacterial resistance: Spectinomycin, 50 μg/mL
  Growth temperature: 37°C
  Growth strain: DH5alpha
  Copy number: Unknown
Gene/Insert
  Gene/Insert name: BFP; NTR-v2
  Species: Synthetic
  Mutation: TCGC linker
  Cloning method: Restriction Enzyme; 5′ cloning site Unknown (unknown if destroyed); 3′ cloning site Unknown (unknown if destroyed)
Terms and licenses: Academic/Nonprofit Terms; Industry Terms: Not Available to Industry
How to cite: T2A-BFP-P2A-NTRv2-pA-ORF-3 was a gift from Junsu Kang (Addgene plasmid # 241201 ; http://n2t.net/addgene:241201 ; RRID:Addgene_241201)
